Addgene plasmid #202069: pGEX-2T_CVB1_VP1
Purpose: Bacterial expression of VP1 protein from coxsackievirus B1 (CVB1). Contains N-terminal GST-tag and C-terminal His6-tag.
Depositing lab: Vesa Hytönen. Depositing organization: Tampere University. Publication: Assessment of Enterovirus Antibodies during Early Childhood Using a Multiplex Immunoassay. Jouppila NVV, Lehtonen J, Seppala E, Puustinen L, Oikarinen S, Laitinen OH, Knip M, Hyoty H, Hytonen VP. Microbiol Spectr. 2023 Jun 15;11(3):e0535222. doi: 10.1128/spectrum.05352-22. Epub 2023 May 25. PubMed 37227147.
Backbone
  Vector backbone: pGEX-2T
  Backbone size w/o insert (bp): 4948
  Vector type: Bacterial Expression
Growth in bacteria
  Bacterial resistance: Ampicillin, 100 μg/mL
  Growth temperature: Room Temperature
  Growth strain: DH5alpha
  Copy number: High Copy
Gene/Insert
  Gene/Insert name: CVB1 VP1 protein with Histag
  Species: Synthetic
  Promoter: tac
  Tag / fusion protein: GST (N terminal on backbone); 6xHis-tag (C terminal on insert)
  Cloning method: Restriction Enzyme; 5′ cloning site BamHI (not destroyed); 3′ cloning site EcoRI (not destroyed)
  Sequencing primers: 5′ M13_pUC_rev_primer; 3′ pGEX_3_primer
Terms and licenses: Academic/Nonprofit Terms; Industry Terms: Not Available to Industry
Depositor comments: Insert cloned to plasmid with BamHI (5') and EcoRI (3') restriction
How to cite: pGEX-2T_CVB1_VP1 was a gift from Vesa Hytönen (Addgene plasmid # 202069 ; http://n2t.net/addgene:202069 ; RRID:Addgene_202069)
