[The description below was written by a language model from this plasmid's Addgene catalogue record and pLannotate feature annotations shown in this document.]
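Description:
pGEX-2T_CVB1_VP1 is a bacterial expression plasmid built on the pGEX-2T backbone for producing the VP1 capsid protein of coxsackievirus B1 (CVB1) as a recombinant fusion protein in E. coli. It replicates from a high-copy ColE1/pMB1-type origin and is selected with ampicillin through the β-lactamase (AmpR) gene and its own promoter. The sequenced record is 5,823 nt and also shows typical backbone remnants, including bom and rop fragments, a lac promoter/lacZα segment and a short E. coli yciV fragment spanning the origin of the map.

Expression is driven by the tac promoter, a strong trp/lac hybrid, followed by a lac operator. The plasmid carries its own lacI gene, so transcription is held off by lac repressor and induced with IPTG. The open reading frame begins with Schistosoma japonicum glutathione S-transferase (GST) from the backbone, followed by the synthetic VP1 insert cloned between BamHI and EcoRI sites, both of which are retained. The insert supplies a C-terminal 6xHis tag, although the feature table does not annotate this tag separately. The automated annotation labels the roughly 840 bp insert as a fragment of the coxsackievirus B3 polyprotein, with a description relating to the viral polymerase. This reflects the closest database match among related enterovirus polyproteins rather than the insert's identity, which the catalogue gives as CVB1 VP1.

The dual tags allow affinity capture on glutathione or immobilised-metal resins. The associated publication concerns a multiplex immunoassay for enterovirus antibodies in early childhood, which suggests the purified protein serves as an antigen for serological detection.
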