Features (pLannotate 1.2.2; 17 found; start..end, strand, type, name):
    182..210     +  promoter       tac promoter: strong E. coli promoter; hybrid between the trp and lac UV5 promoters
    218..234     +  protein_bind   lac operator: The lac repressor binds to the lac operator to inhibit transcription in E. coli. This inhibition can be relieved by adding lactose or isopropyl-β-D-thiogalactopyranoside (IPTG). lac repressor encoded by lacI
    257..910     +  CDS            GST26_SCHJA: Experimental evidence at protein level: Swiss-Prot protein existence level 1. GST isoenzymes appear to play a central role in the parasite detoxification system. Other functions are also suspected including a role in increasing the solubility of haematin in the parasite gut. From Schistosoma japonicum (Blood fluke).
    935..1777    +  CDS            POLG_CXB3W (fragment): Experimental evidence at protein level: Swiss-Prot protein existence level 1. [RNA-directed RNA polymerase]: Replicates the viral genomic RNA on the surface of intracellular membranes. May form linear arrays of subunits that propagate along a strong head-to-tail interaction called interface-I. Covalently attaches UMP to a tyrosine of VPg, which is used to prime RNA synthesis. The positive stranded RNA genome is first replicated at virus induced membranous vesicles, creating a dsRNA genomic replication form. This dsRNA is then used as template to synthesize positive stranded RNA genomes. ss(+)R
   1839..1878    +  CDS            rop (fragment): Rop protein, which maintains plasmids at low copy number; rop
   1980..2020    +  misc_feature   bom (fragment): basis of mobility region from pBR322
   2125..2229    +  promoter       AmpR promoter: bla
   2230..3090    +  CDS            AmpR: β-lactamase; bla; confers resistance to ampicillin, carbenicillin, and related antibiotics
   3261..3849    +  rep_origin     ori: high-copy-number ColE1/pMB1/pBR322/pUC origin of replication
   4035..4086    -  misc_feature   bom (fragment): basis of mobility region from pBR322
   4093..4170    +  promoter       lacI promoter: lacI
   4171..5253    +  CDS            lacI: lac repressor; lacI; The lac repressor binds to the lac operator to inhibit transcription in E. coli. This inhibition can be relieved by adding lactose or isopropyl-β-D-thiogalactopyranoside (IPTG).
   5266..5287    +  protein_bind   CAP binding site: CAP binding activates transcription in the presence of cAMP. E. coli catabolite activator protein
   5302..5332    +  promoter       lac promoter: promoter for the E. coli lac operon
   5340..5356    +  protein_bind   lac operator: The lac repressor binds to the lac operator to inhibit transcription in E. coli. This inhibition can be relieved by adding lactose or isopropyl-β-D-thiogalactopyranoside (IPTG). lac repressor encoded by lacI
   5376..5549    +  CDS            lacZα: LacZα fragment of β-galactosidase; lacZ fragment
   5813..106     -  CDS            yciV (fragment) (across the origin): RNAAM_ECOLI - Also known as trpH From Escherichia coli (strain K12).
>Addgene plasmid #202069 | pGEX-2T_CVB1_VP1 | addgene full sequence | sequence record 403299 | Addgene NGS Result
GCTTATCGACTGCACGGTGCACCAATGCTTCTGGCGTCAGGCAGCCATCGGAAGCTGTGGTATGGCTGTG
CAGGTCGTAAATCACTGCATAATTCGTGTCGCTCAAGGCGCACTCCCGTTCTGGATAATGTTTTTTGCGC
CGACATCATAACGGTTCTGGCAAATATTCTGAAATGAGCTGTTGACAATTAATCATCGGCTCGTATAATG
TGTGGAATTGTGAGCGGATAACAATTTCACACAGGAAACAGTATTCATGTCCCCTATACTAGGTTATTGG
AAAATTAAGGGCCTTGTGCAACCCACTCGACTTCTTTTGGAATATCTTGAAGAAAAATATGAAGAGCATT
TGTATGAGCGCGATGAAGGTGATAAATGGCGAAACAAAAAGTTTGAATTGGGTTTGGAGTTTCCCAATCT
TCCTTATTATATTGATGGTGATGTTAAATTAACACAGTCTATGGCCATCATACGTTATATAGCTGACAAG
CACAACATGTTGGGTGGTTGTCCAAAAGAGCGTGCAGAGATTTCAATGCTTGAAGGAGCGGTTTTGGATA
TTAGATACGGTGTTTCGAGAATTGCATATAGTAAAGACTTTGAAACTCTCAAAGTTGATTTTCTTAGCAA
GCTACCTGAAATGCTGAAAATGTTCGAAGATCGTTTATGTCATAAAACATATTTAAATGGTGATCATGTA
ACCCATCCTGACTTCATGTTGTATGACGCTCTTGATGTTGTTTTATACATGGACCCAATGTGCCTGGATG
CGTTCCCAAAATTAGTTTGTTTTAAAAAACGTATTGAAGCTATCCCACAAATTGATAAGTACTTGAAATC
CAGCAAGTATATAGCATGGCCTTTGCAGGGCTGGCAAGCCACGTTTGGTGGTGGCGACCATCCTCCAAAA
TCGGATCTGGTTCCGCGTGGATCCGGCCCAGTGGAAGAGTCGGTGGAACGCGCCATGGTGCGCGTGGCTG
ATACGGTCAGCTCAAAGCCTACGAACTCAGAATCCATCCCCGCCCTCACTGCTGCGGAGACTGGTCATAC
CTCTCAAGTCGTACCCAGTGACACCATGCAAACTAGACACGTGAAGAATTACCACTCAAGGTCGGAATCT
TCCATTGAAAATTTCTTGTGCCGATCTGCTTGTGTGTATTACGCCACCTACACTAATAATTCTAAGAAGG
GCTACGCAGAGTGGGTTATCAACACCAGGCAGGTTGCGCAGTTGAGGAGGAAACTAGAGCTGTTCACTTA
CTTAAGGTTCGATCTGGAATTGACATTTGTGATAACAAGTGCCCAGCAGCCCAGTACCGCTACCAGTGTA
GACGCACCTGTACAAACCCACCAGATAATGTATGTGCCTCCAGGCGGGCCGGTACCTACCAAGGTTACAG
ACTACGCCTGGCAAACATCCACAAACCCCAGCGTCTTTTGGACAGAGGGGAATGCCCCACCGAGGATGTC
TATTCCCTTCATCAGTATTGGAAATGCTTATAGCTGCTTTTATGATGGATGGACACAGTTCTCTAGGAAT
GGGGTTTACGGCATTAATACCCTGAACAACATGGGTACGCTGTACATGCGGCACGTAAATGAGGCAGGCC
AAGGCCCGATCAAAAGTACAGTTAGAATATATTTTAAACCCAAACATGTGAAGGCGTGGGTGCCCAGACC
GCCGAGGCTATGTCAATATGAGAAGCAAAAGAATGTTAATTTCAACCCAACAGGAGTCACCACAACGCGC
TCAAACATTACCACAACCGGCGCTTTTCCCGGGCACCATCATCACCACCATCCCGGGTAATAGGAATTCA
TCGTGACTGACTGACGATCTGCCTCGCGCGTTTCGGTGATGACGGTGAAAACCTCTGACACATGCAGCTC
CCGGAGACGGTCACAGCTTGTCTGTAAGCGGATGCCGGGAGCAGACAAGCCCGTCAGGGCGCGTCAGCGG
GTGTTGGCGGGTGTCGGGGCGCAGCCATGACCCAGTCACGTAGCGATAGCGGAGTGTATAATTCTTGAAG
ACGAAAGGGCCTCGTGATACGCCTATTTTTATAGGTTAATGTCATGATAATAATGGTTTCTTAGACGTCA
GGTGGCACTTTTCGGGGAAATGTGCGCGGAACCCCTATTTGTTTATTTTTCTAAATACATTCAAATATGT
ATCCGCTCATGAGACAATAACCCTGATAAATGCTTCAATAATATTGAAAAAGGAAGAGTATGAGTATTCA
ACATTTCCGTGTCGCCCTTATTCCCTTTTTTGCGGCATTTTGCCTTCCTGTTTTTGCTCACCCAGAAACG
CTGGTGAAAGTAAAAGATGCTGAAGATCAGTTGGGTGCACGAGTGGGTTACATCGAACTGGATCTCAACA
GCGGTAAGATCCTTGAGAGTTTTCGCCCCGAAGAACGTTTTCCAATGATGAGCACTTTTAAAGTTCTGCT
ATGTGGCGCGGTATTATCCCGTGTTGACGCCGGGCAAGAGCAACTCGGTCGCCGCATACACTATTCTCAG
AATGACTTGGTTGAGTACTCACCAGTCACAGAAAAGCATCTTACGGATGGCATGACAGTAAGAGAATTAT
GCAGTGCTGCCATAACCATGAGTGATAACACTGCGGCCAACTTACTTCTGACAACGATCGGAGGACCGAA
GGAGCTAACCGCTTTTTTGCACAACATGGGGGATCATGTAACTCGCCTTGATCGTTGGGAACCGGAGCTG
AATGAAGCCATACCAAACGACGAGCGTGACACCACGATGCCTGCAGCAATGGCAACAACGTTGCGCAAAC
TATTAACTGGCGAACTACTTACTCTAGCTTCCCGGCAACAATTAATAGACTGGATGGAGGCGGATAAAGT
TGCAGGACCACTTCTGCGCTCGGCCCTTCCGGCTGGCTGGTTTATTGCTGATAAATCTGGAGCCGGTGAG
CGTGGGTCTCGCGGTATCATTGCAGCACTGGGGCCAGATGGTAAGCCCTCCCGTATCGTAGTTATCTACA
CGACGGGGAGTCAGGCAACTATGGATGAACGAAATAGACAGATCGCTGAGATAGGTGCCTCACTGATTAA
GCATTGGTAACTGTCAGACCAAGTTTACTCATATATACTTTAGATTGATTTAAAACTTCATTTTTAATTT
AAAAGGATCTAGGTGAAGATCCTTTTTGATAATCTCATGACCAAAATCCCTTAACGTGAGTTTTCGTTCC
ACTGAGCGTCAGACCCCGTAGAAAAGATCAAAGGATCTTCTTGAGATCCTTTTTTTCTGCGCGTAATCTG
CTGCTTGCAAACAAAAAAACCACCGCTACCAGCGGTGGTTTGTTTGCCGGATCAAGAGCTACCAACTCTT
TTTCCGAAGGTAACTGGCTTCAGCAGAGCGCAGATACCAAATACTGTCCTTCTAGTGTAGCCGTAGTTAG
GCCACCACTTCAAGAACTCTGTAGCACCGCCTACATACCTCGCTCTGCTAATCCTGTTACCAGTGGCTGC
TGCCAGTGGCGATAAGTCGTGTCTTACCGGGTTGGACTCAAGACGATAGTTACCGGATAAGGCGCAGCGG
TCGGGCTGAACGGGGGGTTCGTGCACACAGCCCAGCTTGGAGCGAACGACCTACACCGAACTGAGATACC
TACAGCGTGAGCTATGAGAAAGCGCCACGCTTCCCGAAGGGAGAAAGGCGGACAGGTATCCGGTAAGCGG
CAGGGTCGGAACAGGAGAGCGCACGAGGGAGCTTCCAGGGGGAAACGCCTGGTATCTTTATAGTCCTGTC
GGGTTTCGCCACCTCTGACTTGAGCGTCGATTTTTGTGATGCTCGTCAGGGGGGCGGAGCCTATGGAAAA
ACGCCAGCAACGCGGCCTTTTTACGGTTCCTGGCCTTTTGCTGGCCTTTTGCTCACATGTTCTTTCCTGC
GTTATCCCCTGATTCTGTGGATAACCGTATTACCGCCTTTGAGTGAGCTGATACCGCTCGCCGCAGCCGA
ACGACCGAGCGCAGCGAGTCAGTGAGCGAGGAAGCGGAAGAGCGCCTGATGCGGTATTTTCTCCTTACGC
ATCTGTGCGGTATTTCACACCGCATAAATTCCGACACCATCGAATGGCGCAAAACCTTTCGCGGTATGGC
ATGATAGCGCCCGGAAGAGAGTCAATTCAGGGTGGTGAATGTGAAACCAGTAACGTTATACGATGTCGCA
GAGTATGCCGGTGTCTCTTATCAGACCGTTTCCCGCGTGGTGAACCAGGCCAGCCACGTTTCTGCGAAAA
CGCGGGAAAAAGTGGAAGCGGCGATGGCGGAGCTGAATTACATTCCCAACCGCGTGGCACAACAACTGGC
GGGCAAACAGTCGTTGCTGATTGGCGTTGCCACCTCCAGTCTGGCCCTGCACGCGCCGTCGCAAATTGTC
GCGGCGATTAAATCTCGCGCCGATCAACTGGGTGCCAGCGTGGTGGTGTCGATGGTAGAACGAAGCGGCG
TCGAAGCCTGTAAAGCGGCGGTGCACAATCTTCTCGCGCAACGCGTCAGTGGGCTGATCATTAACTATCC
GCTGGATGACCAGGATGCCATTGCTGTGGAAGCTGCCTGCACTAATGTTCCGGCGTTATTTCTTGATGTC
TCTGACCAGACACCCATCAACAGTATTATTTTCTCCCATGAAGACGGTACGCGACTGGGCGTGGAGCATC
TGGTCGCATTGGGTCACCAGCAAATCGCGCTGTTAGCGGGCCCATTAAGTTCTGTCTCGGCGCGTCTGCG
TCTGGCTGGCTGGCATAAATATCTCACTCGCAATCAAATTCAGCCGATAGCGGAACGGGAAGGCGACTGG
AGTGCCATGTCCGGTTTTCAACAAACCATGCAAATGCTGAATGAGGGCATCGTTCCCACTGCGATGCTGG
TTGCCAACGATCAGATGGCGCTGGGCGCAATGCGCGCCATTACCGAGTCCGGGCTGCGCGTTGGTGCGGA
TATCTCGGTAGTGGGATACGACGATACCGAAGACAGCTCATGTTATATCCCGCCGTTAACCACCATCAAA
CAGGATTTTCGCCTGCTGGGGCAAACCAGCGTGGACCGCTTGCTGCAACTCTCTCAGGGCCAGGCGGTGA
AGGGCAATCAGCTGTTGCCCGTCTCACTGGTGAAAAGAAAAACCACCCTGGCGCCCAATACGCAAACCGC
CTCTCCCCGCGCGTTGGCCGATTCATTAATGCAGCTGGCACGACAGGTTTCCCGACTGGAAAGCGGGCAG
TGAGCGCAACGCAATTAATGTAAGTTAGCTCACTCATTAGGCACCCCAGGCTTTACACTTTATGCTTCCG
GCTCGTATGTTGTGTGGAATTGTGAGCGGATAACAATTTCACACAGGAAACAGCTATGACCATGATTACG
GATTCACTGGCCGTCGTTTTACAACGTCGTGACTGGGAAAACCCTGGCGTTACCCAACTTAATCGCCTTG
CAGCACATCCCCCTTTCGCCAGCTGGCGTAATAGCGAAGAGGCCCGCACCGATCGCCCTTCCCAACAGTT
GCGCAGCCTGAATGGCGAATGGCGCTTTGCCTGGTTTCCGGCACCAGAAGCGGTGCCGGAAAGCTGGCTG
GAGTGCGATCTTCCTGAGGCCGATACTGTCGTCGTCCCCTCAAACTGGCAGATGCACGGTTACGATGCGC
CCATCTACACCAACGTGACCTATCCCATTACGGTCAATCCGCCGTTTGTTCCCACGGAGAATCCGACGGG
TTGTTACTCGCTCACATTTAATGTTGATGAAAGCTGGCTACAGGAAGGCCAGACGCGAATTATTTTTGAT
GGCGTTGGAATTA
